Addgene plasmid #144955: TFORF3479
Purpose: Lentiviral vector for overexpressing transcription factor ORFs with unique 24-bp barcodes. Barcodes facilitate identification of transcription factors in pooled screens.
Depositing lab: Feng Zhang. Depositing organization: Broad Institute. Publication: A transcription factor atlas of directed differentiation. Joung J, Ma S, Tay T, Geiger-Schuller KR, Kirchgatterer PC, Verdine VK, Guo B, Arias-Garcia MA, Allen WE, Singh A, Kuksenko O, Abudayyeh OO, Gootenberg JS, Fu Z, Macrae RK, Buenrostro JD, Regev A, Zhang F. Cell. 2023 Jan 5;186(1):209-229.e26. doi: 10.1016/j.cell.2022.11.026. PubMed 36608654.
Backbone
  Vector backbone: pLX_TRC317
  Backbone manufacturer: Broad Institute Genetic Perturbation Platform
  Backbone size w/o insert (bp): 8264
  Vector type: Mammalian Expression, Lentiviral
  Selectable markers: Puromycin
Growth in bacteria
  Bacterial resistance: Ampicillin, 100 μg/mL
  Growth temperature: 37°C
  Growth strain: NEB Stable
  Copy number: High Copy
Gene/Insert
  Gene/Insert name: ZNF132
  Species: H. sapiens (human)
  Insert size (bp): 2327
  Entrez Gene: ZNF132 (a.k.a. pHZ-12)
  Promoter: EF1a
  Tag / fusion protein: V5 (C terminal on insert)
  Cloning method: Gateway Cloning
  Sequencing primers: 5′ GGGTGGAGACTGAAGTTAGGCCAG; 3′ CACATAGCGTAAAAGGAGCAACATAG
Resource information
  A portion of this plasmid was derived from a plasmid made by: Broad Institute Genetic Perturbation Platform
Terms and licenses: Academic/Nonprofit Terms; Industry Terms: Not Available to Industry
Depositor comments: NM_003433.3 Please test multiple small colonies in case of plasmid recombination. To make this collection available in a timely manner, a portion of this collection was not fully sequenced by Addgene. If an Addgene verified full plasmid sequence is not available, please contact us prior to placing an order to request the full sequence.
How to cite: TFORF3479 was a gift from Feng Zhang (Addgene plasmid # 144955 ; http://n2t.net/addgene:144955 ; RRID:Addgene_144955)
