[The description below was written by a language model from this plasmid's Addgene catalogue record and pLannotate feature annotations shown in this document.]
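Description:
TFORF3479 is a lentiviral mammalian expression plasmid built on the pLX_TRC317 backbone and carrying the human zinc-finger gene ZNF132. It belongs to a barcoded transcription factor ORF collection. In bacteria it is maintained by a high-copy ColE1/pUC-type origin with ampicillin resistance (AmpR), and an f1 origin is also present. The depositor notes that the plasmid can recombine, as is common for LTR-containing vectors. The viral portion follows a third-generation, self-inactivating layout. An RSV promoter drives a truncated HIV-1 5' LTR, followed by the Ψ packaging signal with a gag fragment, the RRE for Rev-dependent export of the genomic RNA, and a cPPT/CTS element. A WPRE that enhances transcript expression and a ΔU3 3' LTR lie downstream of the cargo, with an SV40 polyadenylation signal following the LTR.

Two expression units sit between the LTRs. An SV40 early promoter/origin region drives puromycin N-acetyltransferase for selecting transduced cells. Downstream, the strong constitutive EF-1α promoter drives the ZNF132 ORF, which was inserted by Gateway cloning and is flanked by attB1 and attB2 remnants. The ORF is fused at its C terminus to a V5 epitope tag for detection. The automated annotation labels only the first part of the region between the att sites as ZNF132, although the whole interval is consistent with the recorded insert size.

According to the record, each construct in the collection carries a unique 24-bp barcode. This barcode is not annotated in the feature table, so its position cannot be stated. The barcodes allow individual transcription factors to be identified in pooled overexpression screens, such as those used to study directed differentiation.
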