Features (pLannotate 1.2.2; 34 found; start..end, strand, type, name):
      5..231     +  promoter       RSV promoter: Rous sarcoma virus enhancer/promoter
    232..412     +  LTR            5' LTR (truncated): truncated 5' long terminal repeat (LTR) from HIV-1
    459..584     +  misc_feature   HIV-1 Ψ: packaging signal of human immunodeficiency virus type 1
    568..931     +  CDS            HIV-1 gag (fragment): gag protein from human immunodeficiency virus 1; gag
   1077..1310    +  misc_feature   RRE: The Rev response element (RRE) of HIV-1 allows for Rev-dependent mRNA export from the nucleus to the cytoplasm.
   1687..1713    +  CDS            Rev (fragment): human immunodeficiency virus 1 (HIV-1) Rev protein; rev; enhances nuclear export of unspliced and incompletely spliced viral mRNAs
   1720..1743    +  promoter       SV40 promoter (fragment): SV40 early promoter
   1744..1815    +  promoter       SV40 promoter (fragment): SV40 enhancer and early promoter
   1839..1974    +  rep_origin     SV40 ori: SV40 origin of replication
   2020..2616    +  CDS            PuroR (fragment): puromycin N-acetyltransferase; pac from Streptomyces; confers resistance to puromycin
   2665..2782    +  misc_feature   cPPT/CTS: central polypurine tract and central termination sequence of HIV-1
   2847..2913    +  CDS            small t antigen (fragment): SV40 (simian virus 40) small t antigen
   2920..4098    +  promoter       EF-1α promoter: strong constitutive promoter for human elongation factor EF-1α
   4119..4136    +  protein_bind   attB1 (fragment): mutant version of attB; core recombination site for the Gateway® BP reaction BP Clonase™
   4145..5074    +  CDS            ZNF132 (fragment): ZN132_HUMAN - Experimental evidence at transcript level: Swiss-Prot protein existence level 2. May be involved in transcriptional regulation. From Homo sapiens (Human).
   6270..6287    -  protein_bind   attB2 (fragment): mutant version of attB; core recombination site for the Gateway® BP reaction BP Clonase™
   6296..6337    +  CDS            V5 tag: epitope tag from simian virus 5
   6353..6406    +  promoter       U6 promoter (fragment): RNA polymerase III promoter for human U6 snRNA
   6448..7036    +  misc_feature   WPRE: woodchuck hepatitis virus posttranscriptional regulatory element
   7087..7106    +  misc_feature   cPPT/CTS (fragment): central polypurine tract and central termination sequence of HIV-1
   7108..7341    +  LTR            3' LTR (ΔU3): self-inactivating 3' long terminal repeat (LTR) from HIV-1
   7419..7540    +  polyA_signal   SV40 poly(A) signal: SV40 polyadenylation signal
   7580..7715    +  rep_origin     SV40 ori: SV40 origin of replication
   7736..7754    -  promoter       T7 promoter: promoter for bacteriophage T7 RNA polymerase
   7762..7917    +  CDS            lacZα (fragment): LacZα fragment of β-galactosidase; lacZ fragment
   7922..8350    +  rep_origin     f1 ori (sequence partly withheld): f1 bacteriophage origin of replication; arrow indicates direction of (+) strand synthesis
   8403..8507    +  promoter       AmpR promoter: bla
   8508..9368    +  CDS            AmpR: β-lactamase; bla; confers resistance to ampicillin, carbenicillin, and related antibiotics
   9539..10127   +  rep_origin     ori: high-copy-number ColE1/pMB1/pBR322/pUC origin of replication
  10310..10402   +  CDS            lacI (fragment): lac repressor; lacI; The lac repressor binds to the lac operator to inhibit transcription in E. coli. This inhibition can be relieved by adding lactose or isopropyl-β-D-thiogalactopyranoside (IPTG).
  10415..10436   +  protein_bind   CAP binding site: CAP binding activates transcription in the presence of cAMP. E. coli catabolite activator protein
  10451..10481   +  promoter       lac promoter: promoter for the E. coli lac operon
  10489..10505   +  protein_bind   lac operator: The lac repressor binds to the lac operator to inhibit transcription in E. coli. This inhibition can be relieved by adding lactose or isopropyl-β-D-thiogalactopyranoside (IPTG). lac repressor encoded by lacI
  10550..10568   +  promoter       T3 promoter: promoter for bacteriophage T3 RNA polymerase
>Addgene plasmid #144955 | TFORF3479 | addgene full sequence | sequence record 404523 | Addgene NGS Result
TTAATGTAGTCTTATGCAATACTCTTGTAGTCTTGCAACATGGTAACGATGAGTTAGCAACATGCCTTAC
AAGGAGAGAAAAAGCACCGTGCATGCCGATTGGTGGAAGTAAGGTGGTACGATCGTGCCTTATTAGGAAG
GCAACAGACGGGTCTGACATGGATTGGACGAACCACTGAATTGCCGCATTGCAGAGATATTGTATTTAAG
TGCCTAGCTCGATACATAAACGGGTCTCTCTGGTTAGACCAGATCTGAGCCTGGGAGCTCTCTGGCTAAC
TAGGGAACCCACTGCTTAAGCCTCAATAAAGCTTGCCTTGAGTGCTTCAAGTAGTGTGTGCCCGTCTGTT
GTGTGACTCTGGTAACTAGAGATCCCTCAGACCCTTTTAGTCAGTGTGGAAAATCTCTAGCAGTGGCGCC
CGAACAGGGACTTGAAAGCGAAAGGGAAACCAGAGGAGCTCTCTCGACGCAGGACTCGGCTTGCTGAAGC
GCGCACGGCAAGAGGCGAGGGGCGGCGACTGGTGAGTACGCCAAAAATTTTGACTAGCGGAGGCTAGAAG
GAGAGAGATGGGTGCGAGAGCGTCAGTATTAAGCGGGGGAGAATTAGATCGCGATGGGAAAAAATTCGGT
TAAGGCCAGGGGGAAAGAAAAAATATAAATTAAAACATATAGTATGGGCAAGCAGGGAGCTAGAACGATT
CGCAGTTAATCCTGGCCTGTTAGAAACATCAGAAGGCTGTAGACAAATACTGGGACAGCTACAACCATCC
CTTCAGACAGGATCAGAAGAACTTAGATCATTATATAATACAGTAGCAACCCTCTATTGTGTGCATCAAA
GGATAGAGATAAAAGACACCAAGGAAGCTTTAGACAAGATAGAGGAAGAGCAAAACAAAAGTAAGACCAC
CGCACAGCAAGCGGCCGCTGATCTTCAGACCTGGAGGAGGAGATATGAGGGACAATTGGAGAAGTGAATT
ATATAAATATAAAGTAGTAAAAATTGAACCATTAGGAGTAGCACCCACCAAGGCAAAGAGAAGAGTGGTG
CAGAGAGAAAAAAGAGCAGTGGGAATAGGAGCTTTGTTCCTTGGGTTCTTGGGAGCAGCAGGAAGCACTA
TGGGCGCAGCGTCAATGACGCTGACGGTACAGGCCAGACAATTATTGTCTGGTATAGTGCAGCAGCAGAA
CAATTTGCTGAGGGCTATTGAGGCGCAACAGCATCTGTTGCAACTCACAGTCTGGGGCATCAAGCAGCTC
CAGGCAAGAATCCTGGCTGTGGAAAGATACCTAAAGGATCAACAGCTCCTGGGGATTTGGGGTTGCTCTG
GAAAACTCATTTGCACCACTGCTGTGCCTTGGAATGCTAGTTGGAGTAATAAATCTCTGGAACAGATTTG
GAATCACACGACCTGGATGGAGTGGGACAGAGAAATTAACAATTACACAAGCTTAATACACTCCTTAATT
GAAGAATCGCAAAACCAGCAAGAAAAGAATGAACAAGAATTATTGGAATTAGATAAATGGGCAAGTTTGT
GGAATTGGTTTAACATAACAAATTGGCTGTGGTATATAAAATTATTCATAATGATAGTAGGAGGCTTGGT
AGGTTTAAGAATAGTTTTTGCTGTACTTTCTATAGTGAATAGAGTTAGGCAGGGATATTCACCATTATCG
TTTCAGACCCACCTCCCAACCCCGAGGGGACCCATGCATTGCATCTCAATTAGTCAGCAACCAGGTGTGG
AAAGTCCCCAGGCTCCCCAGCAGGCAGAAGTATGCAAAGCATGCGTCTCAATTAGTCAGCAACCATAGTC
CCGCCCCTAACTCCGCCCATCCCGCCCCTAACTCCGCCCAGTTCCGCCCATTCTCCGCCCCATGGCTGAC
TAATTTTTTTTATTTATGCAGAGGCCGAGGCCGCCTCGGCCTCTGAGCTATTCCAGAAGTAGTGAGGAGG
CTTTTTTGGAGGCCTAGGCTTTTGCAAAAAGCTTTCTAGAGGTACCACCGGAGCTTACCATGACCGAGTA
CAAGCCCACGGTGCGCCTCGCCACCCGCGACGACGTCCCCAGGGCCGTACGCACCCTCGCCGCCGCGTTC
GCCGACTACCCCGCCACGCGCCACACCGTCGATCCGGACCGCCACATCGAGCGGGTCACCGAGCTGCAAG
AACTCTTCCTCACGCGCGTCGGGCTCGACATCGGCAAGGTGTGGGTCGCGGACGACGGCGCCGCCGTGGC
GGTCTGGACCACGCCGGAGAGCGTCGAAGCGGGGGCGGTGTTCGCCGAGATCGGCCCGCGCATGGCCGAG
TTGAGCGGTTCCCGGCTGGCCGCGCAGCAACAGATGGAAGGCCTCCTGGCGCCGCACCGGCCCAAGGAGC
CCGCGTGGTTCCTGGCCACCGTCGGCGTCTCGCCCGACCACCAGGGCAAGGGTCTGGGCAGCGCCGTCGT
GCTCCCCGGAGTGGAGGCGGCCGAGCGCGCCGGGGTGCCCGCCTTCCTGGAGACCTCCGCGCCCCGCAAC
CTCCCCTTCTACGAGCGGCTCGGCTTCACCGTCACCGCCGACGTCGAGGTGCCCGAAGGACCGCGCACCT
GGTGCATGACCCGCAAGCCCGGTGCCAGTTAACGAATTCTAGATCTTGAGACAAATGGCAGTATTCATCC
ACAATTTTAAAAGAAAAGGGGGGATTGGGGGGTACAGTGCAGGGGAAAGAATAGTAGACATAATAGCAAC
AGACATACAAACTAAAGAATTACAAAAACAAATTACAAAAATTCAAAATTTTCGGGTTTATTACAGGGAC
AGCAGAGATCCACTTTGGCGCCGGCTCGAGGCCTGCAGGTGCAAAGATGGATAAAGTTTTAAACAGAGAG
GAATCTTTGCAGCTAATGGACCTTCTAGGTCTTGAAAGGAGTGGGAATTGGCTCCGGTGCCCGTCAGTGG
GCAGAGCGCACATCGCCCACAGTCCCCGAGAAGTTGGGGGGAGGGGTCGGCAATTGAACCGGTGCCTAGA
GAAGGTGGCGCGGGGTAAACTGGGAAAGTGATGTCGTGTACTGGCTCCGCCTTTTTCCCGAGGGTGGGGG
AGAACCGTATATAAGTGCAGTAGTCGCCGTGAACGTTCTTTTTCGCAACGGGTTTGCCGCCAGAACACAG
GTAAGTGCCGTGTGTGGTTCCCGCGGGCCTGGCCTCTTTACGGGTTATGGCCCTTGCGTGCCTTGAATTA
CTTCCACCTGGCTGCAGTACGTGATTCTTGATCCCGAGCTTCGGGTTGGAAGTGGGTGGGAGAGTTCGAG
GCCTTGCGCTTAAGGAGCCCCTTCGCCTCGTGCTTGAGTTGAGGCCTGGCCTGGGCGCTGGGGCCGCCGC
GTGCGAATCTGGTGGCACCTTCGCGCCTGTCTCGCTGCTTTCGATAAGTCTCTAGCCATTTAAAATTTTT
GATGACCTGCTGCGACGCTTTTTTTCTGGCAAGATAGTCTTGTAAATGCGGGCCAAGATCTGCACACTGG
TATTTCGGTTTTTGGGGCCGCGGGCGGCGACGGGGCCCGTGCGTCCCAGCGCACATGTTCGGCGAGGCGG
GGCCTGCGAGCGCGGCCACCGAGAATCGGACGGGGGTAGTCTCAAGCTGGCCGGCCTGCTCTGGTGCCTG
GCCTCGCGCCGCCGTGTATCGCCCCGCCCTGGGCGGCAAGGCTGGCCCGGTCGGCACCAGTTGCGTGAGC
GGAAAGATGGCCGCTTCCCGGCCCTGCTGCAGGGAGCTCAAAATGGAGGACGCGGCGCTCGGGAGAGCGG
GCGGGTGAGTCACCCACACAAAGGAAAAGGGCCTTTCCGTCCTCAGCCGTCGCTTCATGTGACTCCACGG
AGTACCGGGCGCCGTCCAGGCACCTCGATTAGTTCTCGAGCTTTTGGAGTACGTCGTCTTTAGGTTGGGG
GGAGGGGTTTTATGCGATGGAGTTTCCCCACACTGAGTGGGTGGAGACTGAAGTTAGGCCAGCTTGGCAC
TTGATGTAATTCTCCTTGGAATTTGCCCTTTTTGAGTTTGGATCTTGGTTCATTCTCAAGCCTCAGACAG
TGGTTCAAAGTTTTTTTCTTCCATTTCAGGTGTCGTGAGGCTAGCATCGATTGATCAACAAGTTTGTACA
AAAAAGTTGGCACCATGGCCCTGCCCAGCCCACAGGTTCTAATGGGGTTGCCAGCGTTGCTGATGGGCCC
GGCGCAGCATACTTCTTGGCCCTGTGGCTCAGCTGTCCCCACATTGAAGAGCATGGTAACCTTTGAAGAT
GTGGCTGTATACTTCTCCCAAGAGGAGTGGGAGCTCCTTGATGCAGCCCAGAGGCACCTGTACCACAGTG
TGATGCTGGAAAACCTTGAGCTTGTGACCTCACTTGGTTCTTGGCATGGAGTAGAGGGTGAGGGGGCCCA
TCCCAAGCAGAATGTTTCTGTAGAAGTGTTACAGGTCAGGATCCCTAATGCAGATCCTTCCACCAAGAAA
GCTAACTCCTGTGACATGTGTGGGCCATTCTTGAAAGACATTTTGCACCTGGCTGAGCATCAGGGAACAC
AGTCTGAGGAGAAACCCTACACATGTGGAGCATGTGGGAGAGACTTTTGGTTGAATGCAAACCTTCACCA
GCACCAGAAGGAGCACAGTGGAGGGAAGCCCTTTAGATGGTACAAGGACAGGGACGCACTTATGAAGAGC
TCTAAAGTCCACCTGTCAGAGAACCCCTTCACTTGCAGGGAAGGTGGGAAGGTCATCCTGGGCAGCTGTG
ACCTCCTCCAGCTTCAAGCTGTTGACAGTGGGCAGAAGCCATATTCCAATCTTGGGCAGCTTCCAGAAGT
CTGTACCACACAGAAACTCTTCGAGTGCAGCAACTGTGGAAAAGCCTTCCTGAAGAGCTCCACTCTCCCC
AACCATCTGAGAACTCACTCTGAAGAGATACCATTTACATGCCCAACAGGTGGAAATTTCTTAGAGGAGA
AATCAATCCTTGGTAATAAAAAATTTCACACTGGGGAAATACCCCATGTGTGTAAGGAGTGTGGGAAGGC
CTTTAGTCACTCATCTAAGCTGAGGAAGCACCAGAAATTTCACACTGAAGTAAAATATTATGAGTGCATT
GCATGTGGGAAAACCTTCAACCACAAACTCACATTTGTTCATCATCAGAGAATTCACTCAGGAGAAAGAC
CTTATGAGTGTGATGAATGTGGGAAAGCCTTCAGTAACAGATCACACCTCATTCGGCATGAGAAAGTTCA
CACTGGAGAAAGGCCTTTTGAGTGCCTGAAATGTGGAAGAGCCTTCAGCCAAAGCTCCAATTTCCTTCGG
CATCAGAAAGTTCACACACAGGTAAGACCTTATGAGTGCAGTCAATGTGGTAAATCCTTCAGCCGAAGCT
CTGCTCTCATTCAGCACTGGAGAGTTCACACTGGAGAAAGACCGTATGAATGCAGTGAATGTGGAAGAGC
TTTTAACAATAACTCCAACCTTGCTCAGCACCAGAAAGTTCACACCGGAGAACGGCCTTTTGAGTGCAGT
GAATGTGGAAGAGACTTCAGCCAAAGCTCCCATCTCCTTCGACATCAGAAAGTTCACACTGGAGAACGGC
CTTTTGAATGCTGTGATTGTGGTAAAGCCTTCAGTAATAGCTCCACCCTCATCCAGCACCAGAAAGTACA
TACTGGGCAAAGGCCTTATGAGTGCAGCGAATGTAGGAAATCCTTCAGCCGCAGCTCCAGCCTGATTCAG
CACTGGAGAATTCACACTGGAGAAAAGCCTTACGAGTGTAGTGAGTGTGGGAAAGCCTTTGCTCACAGCT
CCACTCTCATTGAACACTGGAGAGTTCACACAAAAGAAAGGCCTTATGAGTGCAATGAATGTGGGAAATT
CTTTAGCCAAAACTCCATTCTCATTAAGCATCAGAAAGTTCATACTGGAGAAAAGCCTTATAAATGCAGT
GAATGTGGGAAATTCTTTAGCCGAAAATCCAGCCTTATTTGTCACTGGAGAGTTCACACTGGAGAAAGGC
CTTACGAATGCAGTGAATGTGGGAGAGCCTTTAGCAGTAACTCCCACCTGGTTCGTCATCAGAGAGTTCA
CACACAAGAAAGGCCCTATGAGTGCATCCAGTGTGGAAAAGCCTTTAGTGAAAGATCTACACTTGTTCGG
CACCAGAAAGTTCACACCAGAGAAAGGACTTATGAGTGTAGCCAGTGTGGGAAACTCTTCAGCCATCTTT
GTAACCTTGCACAGCATAAAAAGATTCATACCTTGCCAACTTTCTTGTACAAAGTGGTTGATATCGGTAA
GCCTATCCCTAACCCTCTCCTCGGTCTCGATTCTACGTAGTAATGAACTAGTCCGTAACTTGAAAGTATT
TCGATTTCTTGGCTTTATATATCTTGTGGAAAGGACGAGGTTGCCAAGGAGCTTATCACCAGACGCGTTA
AGTCGACAATCAACCTCTGGATTACAAAATTTGTGAAAGATTGACTGGTATTCTTAACTATGTTGCTCCT
TTTACGCTATGTGGATACGCTGCTTTAATGCCTTTGTATCATGCTATTGCTTCCCGTATGGCTTTCATTT
TCTCCTCCTTGTATAAATCCTGGTTGCTGTCTCTTTATGAGGAGTTGTGGCCCGTTGTCAGGCAACGTGG
CGTGGTGTGCACTGTGTTTGCTGACGCAACCCCCACTGGTTGGGGCATTGCCACCACCTGTCAGCTCCTT
TCCGGGACTTTCGCTTTCCCCCTCCCTATTGCCACGGCGGAACTCATCGCCGCCTGCCTTGCCCGCTGCT
GGACAGGGGCTCGGCTGTTGGGCACTGACAATTCCGTGGTGTTGTCGGGGAAATCATCGTCCTTTCCTTG
GCTGCTCGCCTGTGTTGCCACCTGGATTCTGCGCGGGACGTCCTTCTGCTACGTCCCTTCGGCCCTCAAT
CCAGCGGACCTTCCTTCCCGCGGCCTGCTGCCGGCTCTGCGGCCTCTTCCGCGTCTTCGCCTTCGCCCTC
AGACGAGTCGGATCTCCCTTTGGGCCGCCTCCCCGCGTCGACTTTAAGACCAATGACTTACAAGGCAGCT
GTAGATCTTAGCCACTTTTTAAAAGAAAAGGGGGGACTGGAAGGGCTAATTCACTCCCAACGAAGACAAG
ATCTGCTTTTTGCTTGTACTGGGTCTCTCTGGTTAGACCAGATCTGAGCCTGGGAGCTCTCTGGCTAACT
AGGGAACCCACTGCTTAAGCCTCAATAAAGCTTGCCTTGAGTGCTTCAAGTAGTGTGTGCCCGTCTGTTG
TGTGACTCTGGTAACTAGAGATCCCTCAGACCCTTTTAGTCAGTGTGGAAAATCTCTAGCAGTACGTATA
GTAGTTCATGTCATCTTATTATTCAGTATTTATAACTTGCAAAGAAATGAATATCAGAGAGTGAGAGGAA
CTTGTTTATTGCAGCTTATAATGGTTACAAATAAAGCAATAGCATCACAAATTTCACAAATAAAGCATTT
TTTTCACTGCATTCTAGTTGTGGTTTGTCCAAACTCATCAATGTATCTTATCATGTCTGGCTCTAGCTAT
CCCGCCCCTAACTCCGCCCATCCCGCCCCTAACTCCGCCCAGTTCCGCCCATTCTCCGCCCCATGGCTGA
CTAATTTTTTTTATTTATGCAGAGGCCGAGGCCGCCTCGGCCTCTGAGCTATTCCAGAAGTAGTGAGGAG
GCTTTTTTGGAGGCCTAGGGACGTACCCAATTCGCCCTATAGTGAGTCGTATTACGCGCGCTCACTGGCC
GTCGTTTTACAACGTCGTGACTGGGAAAACCCTGGCGTTACCCAACTTAATCGCCTTGCAGCACATCCCC
CTTTCGCCAGCTGGCGTAATAGCGAAGAGGCCCGCACCGATCGCCCTTCCCAACAGTTGCGCAGCCTGAA
TGGCGAATGGG
[124 nt withheld, positions 7922-8045]
C
[91 nt withheld, positions 8047-8137]
A
[49 nt withheld, positions 8139-8187]
CCTTTGACGTTGGAGTCCACGTTCTTT
[37 nt withheld, positions 8215-8251]
ACCCTATCTCGGTCTATTCTTTTGATTTATAAGGGATTTTGCCGATTTCGGCCTATTGGTTAAAAAATGA
GCTGATTTAACAAAAATTTAACGCGAATTTTAACAAAATATTAACGCTTACAATTTAGGTGGCACTTTTC
GGGGAAATGTGCGCGGAACCCCTATTTGTTTATTTTTCTAAATACATTCAAATATGTATCCGCTCATGAG
ACAATAACCCTGATAAATGCTTCAATAATATTGAAAAAGGAAGAGTATGAGTATTCAACATTTCCGTGTC
GCCCTTATTCCCTTTTTTGCGGCATTTTGCCTTCCTGTTTTTGCTCACCCAGAAACGCTGGTGAAAGTAA
AAGATGCTGAAGATCAGTTGGGTGCACGAGTGGGTTACATCGAACTGGATCTCAACAGCGGTAAGATCCT
TGAGAGTTTTCGCCCCGAAGAACGTTTTCCAATGATGAGCACTTTTAAAGTTCTGCTATGTGGCGCGGTA
TTATCCCGTATTGACGCCGGGCAAGAGCAACTCGGTCGCCGCATACACTATTCTCAGAATGACTTGGTTG
AGTACTCACCAGTCACAGAAAAGCATCTTACGGATGGCATGACAGTAAGAGAATTATGCAGTGCTGCCAT
AACCATGAGTGATAACACTGCGGCCAACTTACTTCTGACAACGATCGGAGGACCGAAGGAGCTAACCGCT
TTTTTGCACAACATGGGGGATCATGTAACTCGCCTTGATCGTTGGGAACCGGAGCTGAATGAAGCCATAC
CAAACGACGAGCGTGACACCACGATGCCTGTAGCAATGGCAACAACGTTGCGCAAACTATTAACTGGCGA
ACTACTTACTCTAGCTTCCCGGCAACAATTAATAGACTGGATGGAGGCGGATAAAGTTGCAGGACCACTT
CTGCGCTCGGCCCTTCCGGCTGGCTGGTTTATTGCTGATAAATCTGGAGCCGGTGAGCGTGGGTCTCGCG
GTATCATTGCAGCACTGGGGCCAGATGGTAAGCCCTCCCGTATCGTAGTTATCTACACGACGGGGAGTCA
GGCAACTATGGATGAACGAAATAGACAGATCGCTGAGATAGGTGCCTCACTGATTAAGCATTGGTAACTG
TCAGACCAAGTTTACTCATATATACTTTAGATTGATTTAAAACTTCATTTTTAATTTAAAAGGATCTAGG
TGAAGATCCTTTTTGATAATCTCATGACCAAAATCCCTTAACGTGAGTTTTCGTTCCACTGAGCGTCAGA
CCCCGTAGAAAAGATCAAAGGATCTTCTTGAGATCCTTTTTTTCTGCGCGTAATCTGCTGCTTGCAAACA
AAAAAACCACCGCTACCAGCGGTGGTTTGTTTGCCGGATCAAGAGCTACCAACTCTTTTTCCGAAGGTAA
CTGGCTTCAGCAGAGCGCAGATACCAAATACTGTTCTTCTAGTGTAGCCGTAGTTAGGCCACCACTTCAA
GAACTCTGTAGCACCGCCTACATACCTCGCTCTGCTAATCCTGTTACCAGTGGCTGCTGCCAGTGGCGAT
AAGTCGTGTCTTACCGGGTTGGACTCAAGACGATAGTTACCGGATAAGGCGCAGCGGTCGGGCTGAACGG
GGGGTTCGTGCACACAGCCCAGCTTGGAGCGAACGACCTACACCGAACTGAGATACCTACAGCGTGAGCT
ATGAGAAAGCGCCACGCTTCCCGAAGGGAGAAAGGCGGACAGGTATCCGGTAAGCGGCAGGGTCGGAACA
GGAGAGCGCACGAGGGAGCTTCCAGGGGGAAACGCCTGGTATCTTTATAGTCCTGTCGGGTTTCGCCACC
TCTGACTTGAGCGTCGATTTTTGTGATGCTCGTCAGGGGGGCGGAGCCTATGGAAAAACGCCAGCAACGC
GGCCTTTTTACGGTTCCTGGCCTTTTGCTGGCCTTTTGCTCACATGTTCTTTCCTGCGTTATCCCCTGAT
TCTGTGGATAACCGTATTACCGCCTTTGAGTGAGCTGATACCGCTCGCCGCAGCCGAACGACCGAGCGCA
GCGAGTCAGTGAGCGAGGAAGCGGAAGAGCGCCCAATACGCAAACCGCCTCTCCCCGCGCGTTGGCCGAT
TCATTAATGCAGCTGGCACGACAGGTTTCCCGACTGGAAAGCGGGCAGTGAGCGCAACGCAATTAATGTG
AGTTAGCTCACTCATTAGGCACCCCAGGCTTTACACTTTATGCTTCCGGCTCGTATGTTGTGTGGAATTG
TGAGCGGATAACAATTTCACACAGGAAACAGCTATGACCATGATTACGCCAAGCGCGCAATTAACCCTCA
CTAAAGGGAACAAAAGCTGGAGCTGCAAGC
