>Addgene plasmid #144955 | TFORF3479 | depositor partial sequence | sequence record 286980 | Insert
ATCGATTGATCAACAAGTTTGTACAAAAAAGTTGGCACCATGGCCCTGCCCAGCCCACAGGTTCTAATGG
GGTTGCCAGCGTTGCTGATGGGCCCGGCGCAGCATACTTCTTGGCCCTGTGGCTCAGCTGTCCCCACATT
GAAGAGCATGGTAACCTTTGAAGATGTGGCTGTATACTTCTCCCAAGAGGAGTGGGAGCTCCTTGATGCA
GCCCAGAGGCACCTGTACCACAGTGTGATGCTGGAAAACCTTGAGCTTGTGACCTCACTTGGTTCTTGGC
ATGGAGTAGAGGGTGAGGGGGCCCATCCCAAGCAGAATGTTTCTGTAGAAGTGTTACAGGTCAGGATCCC
TAATGCAGATCCTTCCACCAAGAAAGCTAACTCCTGTGACATGTGTGGGCCATTCTTGAAAGACATTTTG
CACCTGGCTGAGCATCAGGGAACACAGTCTGAGGAGAAACCCTACACATGTGGAGCATGTGGGAGAGACT
TTTGGTTGAATGCAAACCTTCACCAGCACCAGAAGGAGCACAGTGGAGGGAAGCCCTTTAGATGGTACAA
GGACAGGGACGCACTTATGAAGAGCTCTAAAGTCCACCTGTCAGAGAACCCCTTCACTTGCAGGGAAGGT
GGGAAGGTCATCCTGGGCAGCTGTGACCTCCTCCAGCTTCAAGCTGTTGACAGTGGGCAGAAGCCATATT
CCAATCTTGGGCAGCTTCCAGAAGTCTGTACCACACAGAAACTCTTCGAGTGCAGCAACTGTGGAAAAGC
CTTCCTGAAGAGCTCCACTCTCCCCAACCATCTGAGAACTCACTCTGAAGAGATACCATTTACATGCCCA
ACAGGTGGAAATTTCTTAGAGGAGAAATCAATCCTTGGTAATAAAAAATTTCACACTGGGGAAATACCCC
ATGTGTGTAAGGAGTGTGGGAAGGCCTTTAGTCACTCATCTAAGCTGAGGAAGCACCAGAAATTTCACAC
TGAAGTAAAATATTATGAGTGCATTGCATGTGGGAAAACCTTCAACCACAAACTCACATTTGTTCATCAT
CAGAGAATTCACTCAGGAGAAAGACCTTATGAGTGTGATGAATGTGGGAAAGCCTTCAGTAACAGATCAC
ACCTCATTCGGCATGAGAAAGTTCACACTGGAGAAAGGCCTTTTGAGTGCCTGAAATGTGGAAGAGCCTT
CAGCCAAAGCTCCAATTTCCTTCGGCATCAGAAAGTTCACACACAGGTAAGACCTTATGAGTGCAGTCAA
TGTGGTAAATCCTTCAGCCGAAGCTCTGCTCTCATTCAGCACTGGAGAGTTCACACTGGAGAAAGACCGT
ATGAATGCAGTGAATGTGGAAGAGCTTTTAACAATAACTCCAACCTTGCTCAGCACCAGAAAGTTCACAC
CGGAGAACGGCCTTTTGAGTGCAGTGAATGTGGAAGAGACTTCAGCCAAAGCTCCCATCTCCTTCGACAT
CAGAAAGTTCACACTGGAGAACGGCCTTTTGAATGCTGTGATTGTGGTAAAGCCTTCAGTAATAGCTCCA
CCCTCATCCAGCACCAGAAAGTACATACTGGGCAAAGGCCTTATGAGTGCAGCGAATGTAGGAAATCCTT
CAGCCGCAGCTCCAGCCTGATTCAGCACTGGAGAATTCACACTGGAGAAAAGCCTTACGAGTGTAGTGAG
TGTGGGAAAGCCTTTGCTCACAGCTCCACTCTCATTGAACACTGGAGAGTTCACACAAAAGAAAGGCCTT
ATGAGTGCAATGAATGTGGGAAATTCTTTAGCCAAAACTCCATTCTCATTAAGCATCAGAAAGTTCATAC
TGGAGAAAAGCCTTATAAATGCAGTGAATGTGGGAAATTCTTTAGCCGAAAATCCAGCCTTATTTGTCAC
TGGAGAGTTCACACTGGAGAAAGGCCTTACGAATGCAGTGAATGTGGGAGAGCCTTTAGCAGTAACTCCC
ACCTGGTTCGTCATCAGAGAGTTCACACACAAGAAAGGCCCTATGAGTGCATCCAGTGTGGAAAAGCCTT
TAGTGAAAGATCTACACTTGTTCGGCACCAGAAAGTTCACACCAGAGAAAGGACTTATGAGTGTAGCCAG
TGTGGGAAACTCTTCAGCCATCTTTGTAACCTTGCACAGCATAAAAAGATTCATACCTTGCCAACTTTCT
TGTACAAAGTGGTTGATATCGGTAAGCCTATCCCTAACCCTCTCCTCGGTCTCGATTCTACGTAGTAATG
AACTAGTCCGTAACTTGAAAGTATTTCGATTTCTTGGCTTTATATATCTTGTGGAAAGGACGAGGTTGCC
AAGGAGCTTATCACCAG
