>Addgene plasmid #144955 | TFORF3479 | depositor partial sequence | sequence record 286981 | Barcode
GGTTGCCAAGGAGCTTATCACCAG
